>Addgene plasmid #180211 | pGB-As-NF-kB3 | addgene full sequence | sequence record 356622 | Addgene NGS Result
TGTTCTGTAAAAATGCAGCTCAGATTCTTTGTTTGAAAAATTAGCGCTCTCGCGTTGCATTTTTGTTTTA
CAAAAATGAAGCACAGATTCTTCGTTGGTAAAATAGCGCTTTCGCGTTGCATTTCTGTTCTGTAAAAATG
CAGCTCAGATTCTTTGTTTGAAAAATTAGCGCTCTCGCGTTGCATTTTTGTTCTACAAAATGAAGCACAG
ATGCTTCGTTGCTTGCATGCAACTTCTTTTCTTTTTTTTTCTTTTCTCTCTCCCCCGTTGTTGTCTCACC
ATATCCGCAATGACAAAAAAATGATGGAAGACACTAAAGGAAAAAATTAACGACAAAGACAGCACCAACA
GATGTCGTTGTTCCAGAGCTGATGAGGGGTATCTCGAAGCACACGAAACTTTTTCCTTCCTTCATTCACG
CACACTACTCTCTAATGAGCAACGGTATACGGCCTTCCTTCCAGTTACTTGAATTTGAAATAAAAAAAAG
TTTGCTGTCTTGCTATCAAGTATAAATAGACCTGCAATTATTAATCTTTTGTTTCCTCGTCATTGTTCTC
GTTCCCTTTCTTCCTTGTTTCTTTTTCTGCACAATATTTCAAGCTATACCAAGCATACAATCAACTCCAA
GCTTGAAGCAAGCCTCCTGAAAGATGAAGCTACTGTCTTCTATCGAACAAGCATGCGATATTTGCCGACT
TAAAAAGCTCAAGTGCTCCAAAGAAAAACCGAAGTGCGCCAAGTGTCTGAAGAACAACTGGGAGTGTCGC
TACTCTCCCAAAACCAAAAGGTCTCCGCTGACTAGGGCACATCTGACAGAAGTGGAATCAAGGCTAGAAA
GACTGGAACAGCTATTTCTACTGATTTTTCCTCGAGAAGACCTTGACATGATTTTGAAAATGGATTCTTT
ACAGGATATAAAAGCATTGTTAACAGGATTATTTGTACAAGATAATGTGAATAAAGATGCCGTCACAGAT
AGATTGGCTTCAGTGGAGACTGATATGCCTCTAACATTGAGACAGCATAGAATAAGTGCGACATCATCAT
CGGAAGAGAGTAGTAACAAAGGTCAAAGACAGTTGACTGTATCGCCGGAATTCCCAAATGATTTCGAGGC
TGTTCTGACGTCTGGGGGTGGGTCTCATGCTTGCGGACCATCTGCCGCCAAGAGAGCTAGGGTGGACTTG
AGTGATGCCTCCGAAAACGCCTATAACCAGGCATGGAGACCCTCCGCATCTGTGGCTTGTGGAGCTACCT
TTCAGCCACCAAGGACACCCATGACTGCATGGGACCTGGGCATTCTTCCTCCTACAACTCATACAGGCCA
CGGAGGATTCCCACCGCGAGCATACCCCATTGAGTCTTTCCCTATGCATCGAGGTTTCCTTCAGGTTAGT
GGAGCTGCAGCAGCCCCGCCAATACCGAGATTGATGGGGGGCCACCATCAGTACCACCCTACACACGCCA
TGTATCGCGATCTGCGGGAAGTCTTGGAAATTACCGAGCAGCCGACTGAAAGAGGGCGGTTCAGATACGC
AAAGGAAAAAAGACGAACCCCACTCCCGGGGAGAAGGGATGGAGGATTTCCCACGGTTAGGGTTGCTGAC
AGATATCGAGACGTCTTGCCAGATGGCACTCACATACAGGCATCCGTGGTGACGAGACAGGACGGAGAAG
ACGGGATCCCACGCCCTCACTGGCACAGACTCGAGGGAAGGGAAGGAGAGAGCGTTAGCCAGCCTCTCAG
CCTGGGAGCCGCTACATTCTCCAACCTCGTGGTGATCCGGAGCGACAGAAATGCCGCAGAAAATCACTGG
GGCCCCAGGCCTACCGAAGACCAACAGGTGATCCGAATTATGTTTTCCGTGCTTTTCCGGTTGCCTACCG
GTGAAATGGCCCGGTCTTGGGTGGCTTCCGAACCTATCTACGGGTGCGACCTGAAAATTCAGAACATGTC
TCACACAGAAGTCCCGATGCTCTCCGGTGCTGAGGTGACCCTGCTGACTAGTAAGATCAGGAAACAGTCC
ATCGCCCTGATGTTGGTTGATGAATTTACAGATCATGACTTCGCTCCCGGAACAAAGATTGACCCAGCAA
ATGGGTGGGAGTGTGATCAGGACGGGAAAATCTGTTGCACTATTCAGCCCAGCTACGTGCACCATCAGTA
CGCTCTCGTGGCGCAGATACCACAGTATTGGGACCTGACCTTGGAGTCTGACAGACAAATTAGCGCCAGG
ATTATCGATAAGGATCAGAAGATGGAGTCCAACTGTTCTCAACTCACATATGTCCCCGGATCTGAGGCCA
GAAGGCGCAGACCACCACCCGAATGAGTCGACCTGCAGCCAAGCTAATTCCGGGCGAATTTCTTATGATT
TATGATTTTTATTATTAAATAAGTTATAAAAAAAATAAGTGTATACAAATTTTAAAGTGACTCTTAGGTT
TTAAAACGAAAATTCTTATTCTTGAGTAACTCTTTCCTGTAGGTCAGGTTGCTTTCTCAGGTATAGCATG
AGGTCGCTCTTATTGACCACACCTCTACCGGCATGCCGGCAAGTGCACAAACAATACTTAAATAAATACT
ACTCAGTAATAACCTATTTCTTAGCATTTTTGACGAAATTTGCTATTTTGTTAGAGTCTTTTACACCATT
TGTCTCCACACCTCCGCTTACATCAACACCAATAACGCCATTTAATCTAAGCGCATCACCAACATTTTCT
GGCGTCAGTCCACCAGCTAACATAAAATGTAAGCTTTCGGGGCTCTCTTGCCTTCCAACCCAGTCAGAAA
TCGAGTTCCAATCCAAAAGTTCACCTGTCCCACCTGCTTCTGAATCAAACAAGGGAATAAACGAATGAGG
TTTCTGTGAAGCTGCACTGAGTAGTATGTTGCAGTCTTTTGGAAATACGAGTCTTTTAATAACTGGCAAA
CCGAGGAACTCTTGGTATTCTTGCCACGACTCATCTCCATGCAGTTGGACGATATCAATGCCGTAATCAT
TGACCAGAGCCAAAACATCCTCCTTAGGTTGATTACGAAACACGCCAACCAAGTATTTCGGAGTGCCTGA
ACTATTTTTATATGCTTTTACAAGACTTGAAATTTTCCTTGCAATAACCGGGTCAATTGTTCTCTTTCTA
TTGGGCACACATATAATACCCAGCAAGTCAGCATCGGAATCTAGAGCACATTCTGCGGCCTCTGTGCTCT
GCAAGCCGCAAACTTTCACCAATGGACCAGAACTACCTGTGAAATTAATAACAGACATACTCCAAGCTGC
CTTTGTGTGCTTAATCACGTATACTCACGTGCTCAATAGTCACCAATGCCCTCCCTCTTGGCCCTCTCCT
TTTCTTTTTTCGACCGAATTAATTCGTAATCATGTCATAGCTGTTTCCTGTGTGAAATTGTTATCCGCTC
ACAATTCCACACAACATACGAGCCGGAAGCATAAAGTGTAAAGCCTGGGGTGCCTAATGAGTGAGCTAAC
TCACATTAATTGCGTTGCGCTCACTGCCCGCTTTCCAGTCGGGAAACCTGTCGTGCCAGCTGCATTAATG
AATCGGCCAACGCGCGGGGAGAGGCGGTTTGCGTATTGGGCGCTCTTCCGCTTCCTCGCTCACTGACTCG
CTGCGCTCGGTCGTTCGGCTGCGGCGAGCGGTATCAGCTCACTCAAAGGCGGTAATACGGTTATCCACAG
AATCAGGGGATAACGCAGGAAAGAACATGTGAGCAAAAGGCCAGCAAAAGGCCAGGAACCGTAAAAAGGC
CGCGTTGCTGGCGTTTTTCCATAGGCTCCGCCCCCCTGACGAGCATCACAAAAATCGACGCTCAAGTCAG
AGGTGGCGAAACCCGACAGGACTATAAAGATACCAGGCGTTTCCCCCTGGAAGCTCCCTCGTGCGCTCTC
CTGTTCCGACCCTGCCGCTTACCGGATACCTGTCCGCCTTTCTCCCTTCGGGAAGCGTGGCGCTTTCTCA
TAGCTCACGCTGTAGGTATCTCAGTTCGGTGTAGGTCGTTCGCTCCAAGCTGGGCTGTGTGCACGAACCC
CCCGTTCAGCCCGACCGCTGCGCCTTATCCGGTAACTATCGTCTTGAGTCCAACCCGGTAAGACACGACT
TATCGCCACTGGCAGCAGCCACTGGTAACAGGATTAGCAGAGCGAGGTATGTAGGCGGTGCTACAGAGTT
CTTGAAGTGGTGGCCTAACTACGGCTACACTAGAAGAACAGTATTTGGTATCTGCGCTCTGCTGAAGCCA
GTTACCTTCGGAAAAAGAGTTGGTAGCTCTTGATCCGGCAAACAAACCACCGCTGGTAGCGGTGGTTTTT
TTGTTTGCAAGCAGCAGATTACGCGCAGAAAAAAAGGATCTCAAGAAGATCCTTTGATCTTTTCTACGGG
GTCTGACGCTCAGTGGAACGAAAACTCACGTTAAGGGATTTTGGTCATGAGATTATCAAAAAGGATCTTC
ACCTAGATCCTTTTAAATTAAAAATGAAGTTTTAAATCAATCTAAAGTATATATGAGTAAACTTGGTCTG
ACAGTTACCAATGCTTAATCAGTGAGGCACCTATCTCAGCGATCTGTCTATTTCGTTCATCCATAGTTGC
CTGACTCCCCGTCGTGTAGATAACTACGATACGGGAGGGCTTACCATCTGGCCCCAGTGCTGCAATGATA
CCGCGAGACCCACGCTCACCGGCTCCAGATTTATCAGCAATAAACCAGCCAGCCGGAAGGGCCGAGCGCA
GAAGTGGTCCTGCAACTTTATCCGCCTCCATCCAGTCTATTAATTGTTGCCGGGAAGCTAGAGTAAGTAG
TTCGCCAGTTAATAGTTTGCGCAACGTTGTTGCCATTGCTACAGGCATCGTGGTGTCACGCTCGTCGTTT
GGTATGGCTTCATTCAGCTCCGGTTCCCAACGATCAAGGCGAGTTACATGATCCCCCATGTTGTGCAAAA
AAGCGGTTAGCTCCTTCGGTCCTCCGATCGTTGTCAGAAGTAAGTTGGCCGCAGTGTTATCACTCATGGT
TATGGCAGCACTGCATAATTCTCTTACTGTCATGCCATCCGTAAGATGCTTTTCTGTGACTGGTGAGTAC
TCAACCAAGTCATTCTGAGAATAGTGTATGCGGCGACCGAGTTGCTCTTGCCCGGCGTCAATACGGGATA
ATACCGCGCCACATAGCAGAACTTTAAAAGTGCTCATCATTGGAAAACGTTCTTCGGGGCGAAAACTCTC
AAGGATCTTACCGCTGTTGAGATCCAGTTCGATGTAACCCACTCGTGCACCCAACTGATCTTCAGCATCT
TTTACTTTCACCAGCGTTTCTGGGTGAGCAAAAACAGGAAGGCAAAATGCCGCAAAAAAGGGAATAAGGG
CGACACGGAAATGTTGAATACTCATACTCTTCCTTTTTCAATATTATTGAAGCATTTATCAGGGTTATTG
TCTCATGAGCGGATACATATTTGAATGTATTTAGAAAAATAAACAAATAGGGGTTCCGCGCACATTTCCC
CGAAAAGTGCCACCTGACGTCTAAGAAACCATTATTATCATGACATTAACCTATAAAAATAGGCGTATCA
CGAGGCCCTTTCGTCTCGCGCGTTTCGGTGATGACGGTGAAAACCTCTGACACATGCAGCTCCCGGAGAC
GGTCACAGCTTGTCTGTAAGCGGATGCCGGGAGCAGACAAGCCCGTCAGGGCGCGTCAGCGGGTGTTGGC
GGGTGTCGGGGCTGGCTTAACTATGCGGCATCAGAGCAGATTGTACTGAGAGTGCACCATAACGCATTTA
AGCATAAACACGCACTATGCCGTTCTTCTCATGTATATATATATACAGGCAACACGCAGATATAGGTGCG
ACGTGAACAGTGAGCTGTATGTGCGCAGCTCGCGTTGCATTTTCGGAAGCGCTCGTTTTCGGAAACGCTT
TGAAGTTCCTATTCCGAAGTTCCTATTCTCTAGCTAGAAAGTATAGGAACTTCAGAGCGCTTTTGAAAAC
CAAAAGCGCTCTGAAGACGCACTTTCAAAAAACCAAAAACGCACCGGACTGTAACGAGCTACTAAAATAT
TGCGAATACCGCTTCCACAAACATTGCTCAAAAGTATCTCTTTGCTATATATCTCTGTGCTATATCCCTA
TATAACCTACCCATCCACCTTTCGCTCCTTGAACTTGCATCTAAACTCGACCTCTACATTTTTTATGTTT
ATCTCTAGTATTACTCTTTAGACAAAAAAATTGTAGTAAGAACTATTCATAGAGTGAATCGAAAACAATA
CGAAAATGTAAACATTTCCTATACGTAGTATATAGAGACAAAATAGAAGAAACCGTTCATAATTTTCTGA
CCAATGAAGAATCATCAACGCTATCACTTTCTGTTCACAAAGTATGCGCAATCCACATCGGTATAGAATA
TAATCGGGGATGCCTTTATCTTGAAAAAATGCACCCGCAGCTTCGCTAGTAATCAGTAAACGCGGGAAGT
GGAGTCAGGCTTTTTTTATGGAAGAGAAAATAGACACCAAAGTAGCCTTCTTCTAACCTTAACGGACCTA
CAGTGCAAAAAGTTATCAAGAGACTGCATTATAGAGCGCACAAAGGAGAAAAAAAGTAATCTAAGATGCT
TTGTTAGAAAAATAGCGCTCTCGGGATGCATTTTTGTAGAACAAAAAAGAAGTATAGATTCTTTGTTGGT
AAAATAGCGCTCTCGCGTTGCATTTC
Features (pLannotate 1.2.2; 15 found; start..end, strand, type, name):
    230..626     +  promoter       ADH1 promoter: S. cerevisiae ADH1; promoter for alcohol dehydrogenase 1
    654..1094    +  CDS            GAL4 DNA binding domain: DNA binding domain of the GAL4 transcriptional activator; Saccharomyces cerevisiae GAL4 (truncated)
   2364..2551    +  terminator     ADH1 terminator: S. cerevisiae ADH1; transcription terminator for the S. cerevisiae alcohol dehydrogenase 1 (ADH1) gene
   2604..3278    -  CDS            TRP1: phosphoribosylanthranilate isomerase, required for tryptophan biosynthesis; S. cerevisiae TRP1; yeast auxotrophic marker
   3279..3380    -  promoter       TRP1 promoter: S. cerevisiae TRP1
   3418..3434    -  protein_bind   lac operator: The lac repressor binds to the lac operator to inhibit transcription in E. coli. This inhibition can be relieved by adding lactose or isopropyl-β-D-thiogalactopyranoside (IPTG). lac repressor encoded by lacI
   3442..3472    -  promoter       lac promoter: promoter for the E. coli lac operon
   3487..3508    -  protein_bind   CAP binding site: CAP binding activates transcription in the presence of cAMP. E. coli catabolite activator protein
   3521..3613    -  CDS            lacI (fragment): lac repressor; lacI; The lac repressor binds to the lac operator to inhibit transcription in E. coli. This inhibition can be relieved by adding lactose or isopropyl-β-D-thiogalactopyranoside (IPTG).
   3796..4384    -  rep_origin     ori: high-copy-number ColE1/pMB1/pBR322/pUC origin of replication
   4555..5415    -  CDS            AmpR: β-lactamase; bla; confers resistance to ampicillin, carbenicillin, and related antibiotics
   5416..5520    -  promoter       AmpR promoter: bla
   5615..5650    +  CDS            rop (fragment): Rop protein, which maintains plasmids at low copy number; rop
   5752..5801    +  misc_feature   bom (fragment): basis of mobility region from pBR322
   5802..220     +  rep_origin     2μ ori (across the origin): yeast 2μ plasmid origin of replication
