[The description below was written by a language model from this plasmid's Addgene catalogue record and pLannotate feature annotations shown in this document.]
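Description:
pGB-As-NF-kB3 is a yeast expression plasmid built on the pGBT9 backbone, the classic GAL4 DNA-binding-domain "bait" vector. It is an E. coli–yeast shuttle plasmid. A high-copy ColE1/pUC-type origin and the AmpR β-lactamase gene support propagation and ampicillin selection in bacteria, while the 2μ origin maintains it episomally in Saccharomyces cerevisiae, where the TRP1 auxotrophic marker allows selection in trp1 strains on medium lacking tryptophan. Remnants of lac regulatory sequence, rop and bom are also annotated; these are backbone carry-over with no stated function here.

The expression cassette consists of the S. cerevisiae ADH1 promoter, the GAL4 DNA-binding domain (residues 1–147), the insert, and the ADH1 terminator. The insert encodes residues 2–412 of NF-kB3 from the choanoflagellate Acanthoeca spectabilis, cloned in frame between EcoRI and SalI so that GAL4 sits at its N terminus. The depositor notes that the coding sequence was codon optimized for human cells. The feature table does not annotate the insert itself, but the unannotated gap between the GAL4 domain and the terminator matches its expected position and approximate size.

Tethering NF-kB3 to GAL4 binding sites in this way lets its intrinsic transcriptional activation potential be tested in a yeast GAL4-responsive reporter strain. The record states only that the plasmid expresses the fusion in yeast, in the context of a comparative study of protist NF-κB proteins. The catalogue lists a total size of 7750 bp, whereas the sequenced record is 6,746 nt, which is closer to the sum of the stated backbone and insert sizes.
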