Addgene plasmid #180211: pGB-As-NF-kB3
Purpose: Expresses GAL4-fusion protein of Acanthoeca spectabilis NF-kB3 protein in yeast
Depositing lab: Thomas Gilmore. Depositing organization: Boston University Main Campus. Publication: Comparison of NF-kappaB from the protists Capsaspora owczarzaki and Acanthoeca spectabilis reveals extensive evolutionary diversification of this transcription factor. Williams LM, Sridhar S, Samaroo J, Peart J, Adindu EK, Addanki A, DiRusso CJ, Aguirre Carrion PJ, Rodriguez-Sastre N, Siggers T, Gilmore TD. Commun Biol. 2021 Dec 16;4(1):1404. doi: 10.1038/s42003-021-02924-2. PubMed 34916615.
Backbone
  Vector backbone: pGBT9
  Backbone size w/o insert (bp): 5524
  Total vector size (bp): 7750
  Vector type: Yeast Expression
  Selectable markers: TRP1
Growth in bacteria
  Bacterial resistance: Ampicillin, 100 μg/mL
  Growth temperature: 30°C
  Growth strain: DH5alpha
  Copy number: High Copy
Gene/Insert
  Gene/Insert name: As-NF-kB3 (alt name: Acanthoeca spectabilis NF-kB3)
  Species: Acanthoeca spectabilis
  Insert size (bp): 1230
  Mutation: aa 2-412
  Promoter: AdhI
  Tag / fusion protein: GAL4 (aa 1-147) fusion protein (N terminal on insert)
  Cloning method: Restriction Enzyme; 5′ cloning site EcoRI (not destroyed); 3′ cloning site SalI (not destroyed)
  Sequencing primers: 5′ GAL4
Terms and licenses: Academic/Nonprofit Terms; Industry Terms: Not Available to Industry
Depositor comments: Codon optimized for human cell expression
How to cite: pGB-As-NF-kB3 was a gift from Thomas Gilmore (Addgene plasmid # 180211 ; http://n2t.net/addgene:180211 ; RRID:Addgene_180211)
